>Addgene plasmid #56101 | FusionRed-BaxAlpha-C-15 | addgene partial sequence | sequence record 145736 | CMV-F 5'-CGCAAATGGGCGGTAGGCGTG-3'
GTGAACCGTCAGATCCGCTAGCGCTACCGGTCGCCACCATGGTGAGCGAGCTGATTAAGGAGAACATGCC
CATGAAGCTGTACATGGAGGGCACCGTGAACAACCACCACTTCAAGTGCACATCCGAGGGCGAAGGCAAG
CCCTACGAGGGCACCCAGACCATGAGAATCAAGGTCGTCGAGGGCGGCCCTCTCCCCTTCGCCTTCGACA
TCCTGGCTACCAGCTTCATGTACGGCAGCAGAACCTTCATCAAGCACCCTCCGGGCATCCCCGACTTCTT
TAAGCAGTCCTTCCCTGAGGGCTTCACATGGGAGAGAGTCACCACATACGAAGACGGGGGCGTGCTGACC
GCTACCCAGGACACCAGCCTCCAGGACGGCTGCCTCATCTACAACGTCAAGGTTAGAGGGGTGAACTTCC
CAGCCAACGGCCCTGTGATGCAGAAGAAAACACTCGGCTGGGAGGCCTCCACCGAGACGATGTACCCCGC
TGACGGCGGCCTGGAAGGCGCATGTGACATGGCCCTGAAGCTCGTGGGCGGGGGCCACCTGATCTGCAAC
CTTGAGACCACATACAGATCCAAGAAACCCGCTACGAACCTCAAGATGCCCGGCGTCTACAACGTGGACC
ACAGACTGGAAAGAATCAAGGAGGCCGACGATGAGACCTACGTCGAGCAGCACGAGGTGGCTGTGGCCAG
ATACTCTACTGGTGGCGCTGGTGATGGAGGTAAAGGTGGAGGAGGTTCCGGACTCAGATCTCGAGCTCAA
GCTTCGAATTCTGCAGTCGACATGGACGGGTCCGGGGAAGC
