[The description below was written by a language model from this plasmid's Addgene catalogue record.]
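Description:
FusionRed-BaxAlpha-C-15 is a mammalian expression plasmid built on the FusionRed-C1 backbone (about 4.75 kb without insert), a C1-style fluorescent protein fusion vector in which the fluorescent protein lies upstream of the cloning site, so the inserted gene is joined to its C-terminal end. The plasmid is maintained in E. coli at high copy under kanamycin selection. It also carries a neomycin resistance marker, which allows G418 selection of stably transfected mammalian cells. The origin of replication is not listed in the record, and the cloning method is given as unknown.

The payload is BaxAlpha, the alpha isoform of the pro-apoptotic Bcl-2 family protein Bax, expressed from the strong constitutive CMV promoter with FusionRed fused to its N-terminus. The species of origin of the Bax sequence is not stated. The sequencing primer sites indicate that an SV40 polyadenylation signal follows the fusion cassette. The "C-15" in the name probably refers to the C-series orientation and a linker between the two proteins, but the record does not confirm this. FusionRed, noted by the depositor as equivalent to mKate2.7C, is a monomeric red fluorescent protein developed for low cytotoxicity, with excitation at 580 nm and emission at 608 nm.

The localization field is left blank. The construct belongs to a set of fusions used to show how FusionRed performs as a tag, and it suits live-cell or fixed-cell imaging of Bax distribution, for example its cytosolic and mitochondrial association, in the red channel.
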