Addgene plasmid #56101: FusionRed-BaxAlpha-C-15
Purpose: Localization: , Excitation: 580, Emission: 608
Depositing lab: Michael Davidson. Depositing organization: Florida State University, Tallahassee. Publication: A monomeric red fluorescent protein with low cytotoxicity. Shemiakina II, Ermakova GV, Cranfill PJ, Baird MA, Evans RA, Souslova EA, Staroverov DB, Gorokhovatsky AY, Putintseva EV, Gorodnicheva TV, Chepurnykh TV, Strukova L, Lukyanov S, Zaraisky AG, Davidson MW, Chudakov DM, Shcherbo D. Nat Commun. 2012;3:1204. doi: 10.1038/ncomms2208. PubMed 23149748.
Backbone
  Vector backbone: FusionRed-C1
  Backbone size w/o insert (bp): 4750
  Vector type: Mammalian Expression
  Selectable markers: Neomycin (select with G418)
Growth in bacteria
  Bacterial resistance: Kanamycin, 50 μg/mL
  Growth temperature: 37°C
  Growth strain: DH5alpha
  Copy number: High Copy
Gene/Insert
  Gene/Insert name: BaxAlpha
  Promoter: CMV
  Tag / fusion protein: FusionRed (N terminal on backbone)
  Cloning method: Unknown
  Sequencing primers: 5′ CMV-F; 3′ SV40pA-R
Terms and licenses: Academic/Nonprofit Terms; Industry Terms
Depositor comments: mKate2.7C = FusionRed. Excitation = 580; Emission = 608
How to cite: FusionRed-BaxAlpha-C-15 was a gift from Michael Davidson (Addgene plasmid # 56101 ; http://n2t.net/addgene:56101 ; RRID:Addgene_56101)
